Addgene plasmid #116069: CMV-TO-nTEVPZ-tv-cx
Purpose: Expresses an engineered TEV protease
Depositing lab: Michael Elowitz. Depositing organization: California Institute of Technology. Publication: Programmable protein circuits in living cells. Gao XJ, Chong LS, Kim MS, Elowitz MB. Science. 2018 Sep 21;361(6408):1252-1258. doi: 10.1126/science.aat5062. PubMed 30237357.
Backbone
  Vector backbone: CMV-TO-FlpIn
  Vector type: Mammalian Expression
Growth in bacteria
  Bacterial resistance: Ampicillin, 100 μg/mL
  Growth temperature: 37°C
  Growth strain: DH5alpha
  Copy number: High Copy
Gene/Insert
  Gene/Insert name: nTEVPhcZcx
  Species: Synthetic
  Cloning method: Gibson Cloning
Terms and licenses: Academic/Nonprofit Terms; Industry Terms: Not Available to Industry
How to cite: CMV-TO-nTEVPZ-tv-cx was a gift from Michael Elowitz (Addgene plasmid # 116069 ; http://n2t.net/addgene:116069 ; RRID:Addgene_116069)
