[The description below was written by a language model from this plasmid's Addgene catalogue record and pLannotate feature annotations shown in this document.]
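Description:
CMV-TO-nTEVPZ-tv-cx is a mammalian expression plasmid of about 5.8 kb built on the CMV-TO-FlpIn backbone and carrying a synthetic insert, nTEVPhcZcx, described as an engineered TEV protease. It is maintained in E. coli at high copy through a ColE1/pUC-type origin with ampicillin selection (AmpR under its own bla promoter). The short lac promoter/operator, lacI, bom and f1 ori matches appear to be backbone remnants.

The expression cassette consists of the CMV immediate-early enhancer and promoter followed directly by two short tet operator matches. This is the "CMV-TO" arrangement, in which transcription is strong and constitutive unless Tet repressor is present, when it becomes tetracycline/doxycycline-inducible. Downstream, the annotated coding region includes only a roughly 370 bp fragment of the TEV NIa protease. Together with the "nTEVP" name, this suggests an N-terminal half of a split protease rather than the full enzyme. A short fragment matching human HRAS lies near the 3′ end of the open reading frame and may correspond to its C-terminal membrane-targeting motif, although the record does not say so. The intervening unannotated sequence presumably encodes the other elements hinted at by the name, which the record does not define. A bGH polyadenylation signal terminates the transcript.

The backbone also carries an FRT site immediately upstream of a promoterless hygromycin resistance gene with an SV40 poly(A) signal. This is the Flp-In design, in which FLP-mediated recombination into a genomic FRT landing pad activates HygR and allows selection of single-copy stable integrants. The plasmid can therefore be used for transient transfection or stable line generation, and it was deposited as a component for building programmable protease-based protein circuits in living mammalian cells.
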