Features (pLannotate 1.2.2; 23 found; start..end, strand, type, name):
     33..56      +  polyA_signal   bGH poly(A) signal (fragment): bovine growth hormone polyadenylation signal
     60..81      +  promoter       SV40 promoter (fragment): SV40 enhancer and early promoter
    102..335     +  rep_origin     f1 ori (fragment) (sequence partly withheld): f1 bacteriophage origin of replication; arrow indicates direction of (+) strand synthesis
    340..387     +  protein_bind   FRT: FLP-mediated recombination occurs in the 8-bp core sequence TCTAGAAA (Turan and Bode, 2011). FLP recombinase from the Saccharomyces cerevisiae 2μ plasmid
    395..1417    +  CDS            HygR: aminoglycoside phosphotransferase from E. coli; aph(4)-Ia; confers resistance to hygromycin
   1427..1552    +  CDS            ble (fragment): BLE_KLEPN - Experimental evidence at protein level: Swiss-Prot protein existence level 1. Binding protein with a strong affinity to the bleomycin family of antibiotics. Binds to CL990; an antimitotic-antibiotic compound. From Klebsiella pneumoniae.
   1547..1668    +  polyA_signal   SV40 poly(A) signal: SV40 polyadenylation signal
   1741..1757    -  protein_bind   lac operator: The lac repressor binds to the lac operator to inhibit transcription in E. coli. This inhibition can be relieved by adding lactose or isopropyl-β-D-thiogalactopyranoside (IPTG). lac repressor encoded by lacI
   1765..1795    -  promoter       lac promoter: promoter for the E. coli lac operon
   1810..1831    -  protein_bind   CAP binding site: CAP binding activates transcription in the presence of cAMP. E. coli catabolite activator protein
   1844..1936    -  CDS            lacI (fragment): lac repressor; lacI; The lac repressor binds to the lac operator to inhibit transcription in E. coli. This inhibition can be relieved by adding lactose or isopropyl-β-D-thiogalactopyranoside (IPTG).
   2119..2707    -  rep_origin     ori: high-copy-number ColE1/pMB1/pBR322/pUC origin of replication
   2878..3738    -  CDS            AmpR: β-lactamase; bla; confers resistance to ampicillin, carbenicillin, and related antibiotics
   3739..3843    -  promoter       AmpR promoter: bla
   3902..3954    -  misc_feature   bom (fragment): basis of mobility region from pBR322
   4104..4483    +  enhancer       CMV enhancer: human cytomegalovirus immediate early enhancer
   4484..4687    +  promoter       CMV promoter: human cytomegalovirus (CMV) immediate early promoter
   4689..4708    +  promoter       PLtetO-1 promoter (fragment): modified phage lambda PL promoter with tet operator sites (Lutz and Bujard, 1997)
   4710..4729    +  promoter       PLtetO-1 promoter (fragment): modified phage lambda PL promoter with tet operator sites (Lutz and Bujard, 1997)
   4737..4770    +  promoter       TRE3GV promoter (fragment): 3rd-generation Tet-responsive promoter that can be activated by binding of Tet-On® 3G, optimized for retroviral and lentiviral vectors
   4869..5237    +  CDS            POLG_TEV (fragment): Experimental evidence at protein level: Swiss-Prot protein existence level 1. [Nuclear inclusion protein A]: has RNA-binding and proteolytic activities. From Tobacco etch virus (TEV).
   5379..5438    +  CDS            HRAS (fragment): RASH_HUMAN - Also known as HRAS1. Experimental evidence at protein level: Swiss-Prot protein existence level 1. Involved in the activation of Ras protein signal transduction (PubMed:22821884). Ras proteins bind GDP/GTP and possess intrinsic GTPase activity (PubMed:12740440, PubMed:14500341, PubMed:9020151). From Homo sapiens (Human).
   5547..17      +  polyA_signal   bGH poly(A) signal (across the origin): bovine growth hormone polyadenylation signal
>Addgene plasmid #116069 | CMV-TO-nTEVPZ-tv-cx | addgene full sequence | sequence record 225507 | Addgene NGS Result
TGCGGTGGGCTCTATGGAGATCTATCGATGTTCTGGGGATGCGGTGGGCTCTATGGCTTCTGAGGCGGAA
AGAACCAGCTGGGGCTCTAGGGGGTATCCCC
[124 nt withheld, positions 102-225]
C
[91 nt withheld, positions 227-317]
AGGGTGATGGTTCACGTACCTAGAAGTTCCTATTCCGAAGTTCCTATTCTCTAGAAAGTATAGGAACTTC
CTTGGCCAAAAAGCCTGAACTCACCGCGACGTCTGTCGAGAAGTTTCTGATCGAAAAGTTCGACAGCGTC
TCCGACCTGATGCAGCTCTCGGAGGGCGAAGAATCTCGTGCTTTCAGCTTCGATGTAGGAGGGCGTGGAT
ATGTCCTGCGGGTAAATAGCTGCGCCGATGGTTTCTACAAAGATCGTTATGTTTATCGGCACTTTGCATC
GGCCGCGCTCCCGATTCCGGAAGTGCTTGACATTGGGGAATTCAGCGAGAGCCTGACCTATTGCATCTCC
CGCCGTGCACAGGGTGTCACGTTGCAAGACCTGCCTGAAACCGAACTGCCCGCTGTTCTGCAGCCGGTCG
CGGAGGCCATGGATGCGATCGCTGCGGCCGATCTTAGCCAGACGAGCGGGTTCGGCCCATTCGGACCGCA
AGGAATCGGTCAATACACTACATGGCGTGATTTCATATGCGCGATTGCTGATCCCCATGTGTATCACTGG
CAAACTGTGATGGACGACACCGTCAGTGCGTCCGTCGCGCAGGCTCTCGATGAGCTGATGCTTTGGGCCG
AGGACTGCCCCGAAGTCCGGCACCTCGTGCACGCGGATTTCGGCTCCAACAATGTCCTGACGGACAATGG
CCGCATAACAGCGGTCATTGACTGGAGCGAGGCGATGTTCGGGGATTCCCAATACGAGGTCGCCAACATC
TTCTTCTGGAGGCCGTGGTTGGCTTGTATGGAGCAGCAGACGCGCTACTTCGAGCGGAGGCATCCGGAGC
TTGCAGGATCGCCGCGGCTCCGGGCGTATATGCTCCGCATTGGTCTTGACCAACTCTATCAGAGCTTGGT
TGACGGCAATTTCGATGATGCAGCTTGGGCGCAGGGTCGATGCGACGCAATCGTCCGATCCGGAGCCGGG
ACTGTCGGGCGTACACAAATCGCCCGCAGAAGCGCGGCCGTCTGGACCGATGGCTGTGTAGAAGTACTCG
CCGATAGTGGAAACCGACGCCCCAGCACTCGTCCGAGGGCAAAGGAATAGCACGTACTACGAGATTTCGA
TTCCACCGCCGCCTTCTATGAAAGGTTGGGCTTCGGAATCGTTTTCCGGGACGCCGGCTGGATGATCCTC
CAGCGCGGGGATCTCATGCTGGAGTTCTTCGCCCACCCCAACTTGTTTATTGCAGCTTATAATGGTTACA
AATAAAGCAATAGCATCACAAATTTCACAAATAAAGCATTTTTTTCACTGCATTCTAGTTGTGGTTTGTC
CAAACTCATCAATGTATCTTATCATGTCTGTATACCGTCGACCTCTAGCTAGAGCTTGGCGTAATCATGG
TCATAGCTGTTTCCTGTGTGAAATTGTTATCCGCTCACAATTCCACACAACATACGAGCCGGAAGCATAA
AGTGTAAAGCCTGGGGTGCCTAATGAGTGAGCTAACTCACATTAATTGCGTTGCGCTCACTGCCCGCTTT
CCAGTCGGGAAACCTGTCGTGCCAGCTGCATTAATGAATCGGCCAACGCGCGGGGAGAGGCGGTTTGCGT
ATTGGGCGCTCTTCCGCTTCCTCGCTCACTGACTCGCTGCGCTCGGTCGTTCGGCTGCGGCGAGCGGTAT
CAGCTCACTCAAAGGCGGTAATACGGTTATCCACAGAATCAGGGGATAACGCAGGAAAGAACATGTGAGC
AAAAGGCCAGCAAAAGGCCAGGAACCGTAAAAAGGCCGCGTTGCTGGCGTTTTTCCATAGGCTCCGCCCC
CCTGACGAGCATCACAAAAATCGACGCTCAAGTCAGAGGTGGCGAAACCCGACAGGACTATAAAGATACC
AGGCGTTTCCCCCTGGAAGCTCCCTCGTGCGCTCTCCTGTTCCGACCCTGCCGCTTACCGGATACCTGTC
CGCCTTTCTCCCTTCGGGAAGCGTGGCGCTTTCTCATAGCTCACGCTGTAGGTATCTCAGTTCGGTGTAG
GTCGTTCGCTCCAAGCTGGGCTGTGTGCACGAACCCCCCGTTCAGCCCGACCGCTGCGCCTTATCCGGTA
ACTATCGTCTTGAGTCCAACCCGGTAAGACACGACTTATCGCCACTGGCAGCAGCCACTGGTAACAGGAT
TAGCAGAGCGAGGTATGTAGGCGGTGCTACAGAGTTCTTGAAGTGGTGGCCTAACTACGGCTACACTAGA
AGAACAGTATTTGGTATCTGCGCTCTGCTGAAGCCAGTTACCTTCGGAAAAAGAGTTGGTAGCTCTTGAT
CCGGCAAACAAACCACCGCTGGTAGCGGTGGTTTTTTTGTTTGCAAGCAGCAGATTACGCGCAGAAAAAA
AGGATCTCAAGAAGATCCTTTGATCTTTTCTACGGGGTCTGACGCTCAGTGGAACGAAAACTCACGTTAA
GGGATTTTGGTCATGAGATTATCAAAAAGGATCTTCACCTAGATCCTTTTAAATTAAAAATGAAGTTTTA
AATCAATCTAAAGTATATATGAGTAAACTTGGTCTGACAGTTACCAATGCTTAATCAGTGAGGCACCTAT
CTCAGCGATCTGTCTATTTCGTTCATCCATAGTTGCCTGACTCCCCGTCGTGTAGATAACTACGATACGG
GAGGGCTTACCATCTGGCCCCAGTGCTGCAATGATACCGCGAGACCCACGCTCACCGGCTCCAGATTTAT
CAGCAATAAACCAGCCAGCCGGAAGGGCCGAGCGCAGAAGTGGTCCTGCAACTTTATCCGCCTCCATCCA
GTCTATTAATTGTTGCCGGGAAGCTAGAGTAAGTAGTTCGCCAGTTAATAGTTTGCGCAACGTTGTTGCC
ATTGCTACAGGCATCGTGGTGTCACGCTCGTCGTTTGGTATGGCTTCATTCAGCTCCGGTTCCCAACGAT
CAAGGCGAGTTACATGATCCCCCATGTTGTGCAAAAAAGCGGTTAGCTCCTTCGGTCCTCCGATCGTTGT
CAGAAGTAAGTTGGCCGCAGTGTTATCACTCATGGTTATGGCAGCACTGCATAATTCTCTTACTGTCATG
CCATCCGTAAGATGCTTTTCTGTGACTGGTGAGTACTCAACCAAGTCATTCTGAGAATAGTGTATGCGGC
GACCGAGTTGCTCTTGCCCGGCGTCAATACGGGATAATACCGCGCCACATAGCAGAACTTTAAAAGTGCT
CATCATTGGAAAACGTTCTTCGGGGCGAAAACTCTCAAGGATCTTACCGCTGTTGAGATCCAGTTCGATG
TAACCCACTCGTGCACCCAACTGATCTTCAGCATCTTTTACTTTCACCAGCGTTTCTGGGTGAGCAAAAA
CAGGAAGGCAAAATGCCGCAAAAAAGGGAATAAGGGCGACACGGAAATGTTGAATACTCATACTCTTCCT
TTTTCAATATTATTGAAGCATTTATCAGGGTTATTGTCTCATGAGCGGATACATATTTGAATGTATTTAG
AAAAATAAACAAATAGGGGTTCCGCGCACATTTCCCCGAAAAGTGCCACCTGACGTCGACGGATCGGGAG
ATCTCCCGATCCCCTATGGTGCACTCTCAGTACAATCTGCTCTGATGCCGCATAGTTAAGCCAGTATCTG
CTCCCTGCTTGTGTGTTGGAGGTCGCTGAGTAGTGCGCGAGCAAAATTTAAGCTACAACAAGGCAAGGCT
TGACCGACAATTGCATGAAGAATCTGCTTAGGGTTAGGCGTTTTGCGCTGCTTCGTACGGGCCAGATATA
CGCGTTGACATTGATTATTGACTAGTTATTAATAGTAATCAATTACGGGGTCATTAGTTCATAGCCCATA
TATGGAGTTCCGCGTTACATAACTTACGGTAAATGGCCCGCCTGGCTGACCGCCCAACGACCCCCGCCCA
TTGACGTCAATAATGACGTATGTTCCCATAGTAACGCCAATAGGGACTTTCCATTGACGTCAATGGGTGG
AGTATTTACGGTAAACTGCCCACTTGGCAGTACATCAAGTGTATCATATGCCAAGTACGCCCCCTATTGA
CGTCAATGACGGTAAATGGCCCGCCTGGCATTATGCCCAGTACATGACCTTATGGGACTTTCCTACTTGG
CAGTACATCTACGTATTAGTCATCGCTATTACCATGGTGATGCGGTTTTGGCAGTACATCAATGGGCGTG
GATAGCGGTTTGACTCACGGGGATTTCCAAGTCTCCACCCCATTGACGTCAATGGGAGTTTGTTTTGGCA
CCAAAATCAACGGGACTTTCCAAAATGTCGTAACAACTCCGCCCCATTGACGCAAATGGGCGGTAGGCGT
GTACGGTGGGAGGTCTATATAAGCAGAGCTCTCCCTATCAGTGATAGAGATCTCCCTATCAGTGATAGAG
ATCGTCGACGAGCTCGTTTAGTGAACCGTCAGATCGCCTGGAGACGCCATCCACGCTGTTTTGACCTCCA
TAGAAGACACCGGGACCGATCCAGCCTCCGGACTCTAGCGTTTAAACTTAAGCTTCGCCACCATGGGATC
CGGGGAGAGTTTGTTTAAGGGGCCAAGGGACTATAACCCAATATCATCCACTATTTGCCACCTCACTAAC
GAGAGCGATGGACATACAACCTCTCTCTACGGGATAGGCTTCGGTCCTTTCATCATTACCAATAAGCATC
TGTTTCGCCGAAACAACGGTACTCTTCTGGTTCAATCTCTTCATGGTGTCTTCAAGGTGAAAAACACCAC
TACGCTTCAGCAACACCTGATTGATGGTAGGGATATGATAATTATCAGAATGCCGAAAGATTTCCCACCT
TTTCCACAGAAGCTGAAATTCAGGGAACCGCAGAGAGAGGAGAGGATTTGTTTGGTAACGACCAACTTCC
AGACGGGCTCTGGCAGCAGCGCGCTTAAGAAGGAACTTCAAGCAAACAAAAAAGAGTTGGCCCAACTGAA
GTGGGAGTTGCAGGCGCTCAAAAAGGAGCTCGCCCAGACCGGCGGATCTGAAACCGTGCGGTTTCAATCC
AGCGGCGGTGGAGGACGGAGCAAACTGAATCCACCCGATGAGTCTGGACCCGGTTGTATGTCATGTAAAT
GTGTGTTGAGCTAGCTCGAGGAGGGCCCGAACAAAAACTCATCTCAGAAGAGGATCTGAATAGCGCCGTC
GACCATCATCATAATCATCATTGAGTTTAAACCCGCTGATCAGCCTCGACTGTGCCTTCTAGTTGCCAGC
CATCTGTTGTTTGCCCCTCCCCCGTGCCTTCCTTGACCCTGGAAGGTGCCACTCCCACTGTCCTTTCCTA
ATAAAATGAGGAAATTGCATCGCATTGTCTGAGTAGGTGTCATTCTATTCTGGGGGGTGGGGTGGGGCAG
GACAGCAAGGGGGAGGATTGGGAAGACAATAGCAGGCATGCTGGGGA
